Addgene plasmid #233660: CT691
Purpose: BLADE (two-input, four-output decoder); Cre excises lox sites to express GFP, Flp excises FRT sites to express iRFP, and the presence of both recombinases is designed to express mRuby.
Depositing lab: Wilson Wong. Depositing organization: Boston University Main Campus. Publication: Multiplexing light-inducible recombinases to control cell fate, Boolean logic, and cell patterning in mammalian cells. Tous C, Kinstlinger IS, Rice MEL, Deng J, Wong WW. Sci Adv. 2025 May 9;11(19):eadt1971. doi: 10.1126/sciadv.adt1971. Epub 2025 May 9. PubMed 40344052.
Backbone
  Vector backbone: Unknown
  Vector type: Mammalian Expression
Growth in bacteria
  Bacterial resistance: Ampicillin, 100 μg/mL
  Growth temperature: 37°C
  Growth strain: DH5alpha
  Copy number: High Copy
Gene/Insert
  Gene/Insert name: BLADE
  Species: H. sapiens (human)
  Mutation: None
  Cloning method: Gibson Cloning
Terms and licenses: Academic/Nonprofit Terms; Industry Terms: Not Available to Industry
How to cite: CT691 was a gift from Wilson Wong (Addgene plasmid # 233660 ; http://n2t.net/addgene:233660 ; RRID:Addgene_233660)
