[The description below was written by a language model from this plasmid's Addgene catalogue record and pLannotate feature annotations shown in this document.]
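Description:
CT691 is a 9.7 kb mammalian expression plasmid carrying a BLADE recombinase logic circuit, a two-input, four-output decoder that reports which combination of Cre and Flp has acted on it. The backbone is recorded as unknown. The annotated features show a high-copy ColE1/pUC origin and an ampicillin resistance gene for propagation in E. coli, along with leftover lac promoter/operator and lacI fragments and an SV40 origin and poly(A) segment.

The payload lies on the reverse strand. A CMV enhancer and a chicken β-actin/rabbit β-globin chimeric intron sit upstream, which resembles a CAG-type promoter, although no core promoter feature is annotated. Four coding units follow in series, each ending in its own bGH poly(A) signal: neo, EGFP, iRFP720 and mRuby2, with a rabbit β-globin poly(A) at the far end. Because each unit terminates transcription, only the one nearest the promoter should be expressed. In the unrecombined state that is neo, which serves as the fourth output.

The order of sites is FRT, lox2272, neo, lox2272, EGFP, FRT, loxP, iRFP720, loxP, mRuby2. Cre excises neo between the lox2272 pair, bringing EGFP next to the promoter. It also removes iRFP720 between the loxP pair. Flp deletes the neo–EGFP block between the minimal FRT sites, so iRFP720 is expressed. When both recombinases act, all three upstream units are removed and mRuby2 is expressed. The two lox variants are mutually incompatible, which keeps the Cre excisions independent.

The associated work concerns multiplexed light-inducible recombinases in mammalian cells, where this plasmid provides a fluorescent readout of Boolean recombinase activity.
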