Features (pLannotate 1.2.2; 33 found; start..end, strand, type, name):
    927..1515    +  rep_origin     ori: high-copy-number ColE1/pMB1/pBR322/pUC origin of replication
   1698..1752    +  CDS            lacI (fragment): lac repressor; lacI; The lac repressor binds to the lac operator to inhibit transcription in E. coli. This inhibition can be relieved by adding lactose or isopropyl-β-D-thiogalactopyranoside (IPTG).
   1754..1888    -  polyA_signal   SV40 poly(A) signal: SV40 polyadenylation signal
   1908..2042    -  rep_origin     SV40 ori: SV40 origin of replication
   2046..2068    -  promoter       SV40 promoter (fragment): SV40 enhancer and early promoter
   2075..2114    +  CDS            lacI (fragment): lac repressor; lacI; The lac repressor binds to the lac operator to inhibit transcription in E. coli. This inhibition can be relieved by adding lactose or isopropyl-β-D-thiogalactopyranoside (IPTG).
   2127..2148    +  protein_bind   CAP binding site: CAP binding activates transcription in the presence of cAMP. E. coli catabolite activator protein
   2163..2193    +  promoter       lac promoter: promoter for the E. coli lac operon
   2201..2217    +  protein_bind   lac operator: The lac repressor binds to the lac operator to inhibit transcription in E. coli. This inhibition can be relieved by adding lactose or isopropyl-β-D-thiogalactopyranoside (IPTG). lac repressor encoded by lacI
   2602..2657    -  polyA_signal   β-globin poly(A) signal: rabbit β-globin polyadenylation signal (Gil and Proudfoot, 1987)
   2728..2799    -  CDS            HBB (fragment): HBB_PONPY - Experimental evidence at transcript level: Swiss-Prot protein existence level 2. Involved in oxygen transport from the lung to the various peripheral tissues. From Pongo pygmaeus (Bornean orangutan).
   2943..2964    -  promoter       SV40 promoter (fragment): SV40 enhancer and early promoter
   2968..3192    -  polyA_signal   bGH poly(A) signal: bovine growth hormone polyadenylation signal
   3196..3906    -  CDS            mRuby2: mRuby2 is a basic (constitutively fluorescent) red fluorescent protein published in 2012, derived from Entacmaea quadricolor. It has moderate acid sensitivity.
   3922..3955    -  protein_bind   loxP: Cre-mediated recombination occurs in the 8-bp core sequence (GCATACAT). Cre recombinase
   4051..4072    -  promoter       SV40 promoter (fragment): SV40 enhancer and early promoter
   4076..4300    -  polyA_signal   bGH poly(A) signal: bovine growth hormone polyadenylation signal
   4301..5251    -  CDS            iRFP720: near-infrared fluorescent protein with an emission peak at 720 nm, engineered from a bacterial phytochrome (Shcherbakova and Verkhusha, 2013) derived from Rhodopseudomonas palustris RpBphP2
   5267..5300    -  protein_bind   loxP: Cre-mediated recombination occurs in the 8-bp core sequence (GCATACAT). Cre recombinase
   5302..5335    -  protein_bind   FRT (minimal): supports FLP-mediated excision but not integration (Turan and Bode, 2011) FLP recombinase from the Saccharomyces cerevisiae 2μ plasmid
   5431..5452    -  promoter       SV40 promoter (fragment): SV40 enhancer and early promoter
   5456..5680    -  polyA_signal   bGH poly(A) signal: bovine growth hormone polyadenylation signal
   5681..6400    -  CDS            EGFP: the original enhanced GFP (Yang et al., 1996) mammalian codon-optimized
   6416..6449    -  protein_bind   lox2272: Cre-mediated recombination occurs in the 8-bp core sequence (GGATACTT). lox2272 sites are compatible with each other, but incompatible with loxP or loxN sites (Lee and Saito, 1988). Cre recombinase
   6545..6566    -  promoter       SV40 promoter (fragment): SV40 enhancer and early promoter
   6570..6794    -  polyA_signal   bGH poly(A) signal: bovine growth hormone polyadenylation signal
   6798..7589    -  CDS            neo: KKA2_KLEPN - Also known as kan, nptII. Experimental evidence at protein level: Swiss-Prot protein existence level 1. Resistance to kanamycin, neomycin, paromomycin, ribostamycin, butirosin and gentamicin B. From Klebsiella pneumoniae.
   7632..7665    -  protein_bind   lox2272: Cre-mediated recombination occurs in the 8-bp core sequence (GGATACTT). lox2272 sites are compatible with each other, but incompatible with loxP or loxN sites (Lee and Saito, 1988). Cre recombinase
   7667..7700    -  protein_bind   FRT (minimal): supports FLP-mediated excision but not integration (Turan and Bode, 2011) FLP recombinase from the Saccharomyces cerevisiae 2μ plasmid
   7826..8842    -  intron         chimeric intron: chimera between introns from chicken β-actin and rabbit β-globin
   9121..9500    -  enhancer       CMV enhancer: human cytomegalovirus immediate early enhancer
   9531..9635    +  promoter       AmpR promoter: bla
   9636..756     +  CDS            AmpR (across the origin): β-lactamase; bla; confers resistance to ampicillin, carbenicillin, and related antibiotics
>Addgene plasmid #233660 | CT691 | addgene full sequence | sequence record 464957 | Addgene NGS Result
GATCAGTTGGGTGCACGAGTGGGTTACATCGAACTGGATCTCAACAGCGGTAAGATCCTTGAGAGTTTTC
GCCCCGAAGAACGTTTTCCAATGATGAGCACTTTTAAAGTTCTGCTATGTGGCGCGGTATTATCCCGTAT
TGACGCCGGGCAAGAGCAACTCGGTCGCCGCATACACTATTCTCAGAATGACTTGGTTGAGTACTCACCA
GTCACAGAAAAGCATCTTACGGATGGCATGACAGTAAGAGAATTATGCAGTGCTGCCATAACCATGAGTG
ATAACACTGCGGCCAACTTACTTCTGACAACGATCGGAGGACCGAAGGAGCTAACCGCTTTTTTGCACAA
CATGGGGGATCATGTAACTCGCCTTGATCGTTGGGAACCGGAGCTGAATGAAGCCATACCAAACGACGAG
CGTGACACCACGATGCCTGTAGCAATGGCAACAACGTTGCGCAAACTATTAACTGGCGAACTACTTACTC
TAGCTTCCCGGCAACAATTAATAGACTGGATGGAGGCGGATAAAGTTGCAGGACCACTTCTGCGCTCGGC
CCTTCCGGCTGGCTGGTTTATTGCTGATAAATCTGGAGCCGGTGAGCGTGGGTCTCGCGGTATCATTGCA
GCACTGGGGCCAGATGGTAAGCCCTCCCGTATCGTAGTTATCTACACGACGGGGAGTCAGGCAACTATGG
ATGAACGAAATAGACAGATCGCTGAGATAGGTGCCTCACTGATTAAGCATTGGTAACTGTCAGACCAAGT
TTACTCATATATACTTTAGATTGATTTAAAACTTCATTTTTAATTTAAAAGGATCTAGGTGAAGATCCTT
TTTGATAATCTCATGACCAAAATCCCTTAACGTGAGTTTTCGTTCCACTGAGCGTCAGACCCCGTAGAAA
AGATCAAAGGATCTTCTTGAGATCCTTTTTTTCTGCGCGTAATCTGCTGCTTGCAAACAAAAAAACCACC
GCTACCAGCGGTGGTTTGTTTGCCGGATCAAGAGCTACCAACTCTTTTTCCGAAGGTAACTGGCTTCAGC
AGAGCGCAGATACCAAATACTGTTCTTCTAGTGTAGCCGTAGTTAGGCCACCACTTCAAGAACTCTGTAG
CACCGCCTACATACCTCGCTCTGCTAATCCTGTTACCAGTGGCTGCTGCCAGTGGCGATAAGTCGTGTCT
TACCGGGTTGGACTCAAGACGATAGTTACCGGATAAGGCGCAGCGGTCGGGCTGAACGGGGGGTTCGTGC
ACACAGCCCAGCTTGGAGCGAACGACCTACACCGAACTGAGATACCTACAGCGTGAGCTATGAGAAAGCG
CCACGCTTCCCGAAGGGAGAAAGGCGGACAGGTATCCGGTAAGCGGCAGGGTCGGAACAGGAGAGCGCAC
GAGGGAGCTTCCAGGGGGAAACGCCTGGTATCTTTATAGTCCTGTCGGGTTTCGCCACCTCTGACTTGAG
CGTCGATTTTTGTGATGCTCGTCAGGGGGGCGGAGCCTATGGAAAAACGCCAGCAACGCGGCCTTTTTAC
GGTTCCTGGCCTTTTGCTGGCCTTTTGCTCACATGTTCTTTCCTGCGTTATCCCCTGATTCTGTGGATAA
CCGTATTACCGCCTTTGAGTGAGCTGATACCGCTCGCCGCAGCCGAACGACCGAGCGCAGCGAGTCAGTG
AGCGAGGAAGCGGAAGAGCGCCCAATACGCAAACCGCCTCTCCCCGCGCGTTGGCCGATTCATTAATGCA
GCGGATCCAGACATGATAAGATACATTGATGAGTTTGGACAAACCACAACTAGAATGCAGTGAAAAAAAT
GCTTTATTTGTGAAATTTGTGATGCTATTGCTTTATTTGTAACCATTATAAGCTGCAATAAACAAGTTAG
CTTTTTGCAAAAGCCTAGGCCTCCAAAAAAGCCTCCTCACTACTTCTGGAATAGCTCAGAGGCCGAGGCG
GCCTCGGCCTCTGCATAAATAAAAAAAATTAGTCAGCCATGGGGCGGAGAATGGGCGGAACTGGGCGGAG
TTAGGGGCGGGACTATGGTTGCTGACTAATTGAGATGCGGATCCGCTGGCACGACAGGTTTCCCGACTGG
AAAGCGGGCAGTGAGCGCAACGCAATTAATGTGAGTTAGCTCACTCATTAGGCACCCCAGGCTTTACACT
TTATGCTTCCGGCTCGTATGTTGTGTGGAATTGTGAGCGGATAACAATTTCACACAGGAAACAGCTATGA
CCATGATTACGCCAAGCTTGGGCTGCAGGTCGAGGGATCTCCATAAGAGAAGAGGGACAGCTATGACTGG
GAGTAGTCAGGAGAGGAGGAAAAATCTGGCTAGTAAAACATGTAAGGAAAATTTTAGGGATGTTAAAGAA
AAAAATAACACAAAACAAAATATAAAAAAAATCTAACCTCAAGTCAAGGCTTTTCTATGGAATAAGGAAT
GGACAGCAGGGGGCTGTTTCATATACTGATGACCTCTTTATAGCCAACCTTTGTTCATGGCAGCCAGCAT
ATGGGCATATGTTGCCAAACTCTAAACCAAATACTCATTCTGATGTTTTAAATGATTTGCCCTCCCATAT
GTCCTTCCGAGTGAGAGACACAAAAAATTCCAACACACTATTGCAATGAAAATAAATTTCCTTTATTAGC
CAGAAGTCAGATGCTCAAGGGGCTTCATGATGTCCCCATAATTTTTGGCAGAGGGAAAAAGATCTCAGTG
GTATTTGTGAGCCAGGGCATTGGCCACACCAGCCACCACCTTCTGATAGGCAGCCTGCACCTGAGGAGTG
CGCTAGCGGTGGAAGGGCTCGGAGTTGTGGTAATCTATGTATCCTGGGCGGCCGCCTCTAACGGACTTGA
GTGAGGTTGTAAAGGGAGTTGGCTCGGTACCGAATTCCGCTACAGGGCGCGTGGGGATACCCCCTAGAGC
CCCAGCTGGTTCTTTCCGCCTCAGAAGCCATAGAGCCCACCGCATCCCCAGCATGCCTGCTATTGTCTTC
CCAATCCTCCCCCTTGCTGTCCTGCCCCACCCCACCCCCCAGAATAGAATGACACCTACTCAGACAATGC
GATGCAATTTCCTCATTTTATTAGGAAAGGACAGTGGGAGTGGCACCTTCCAGGGTCAAGGAAGGCACGG
GGGAGGGGCAAACAACAGATGGCTGGCAACTAGAAGGCACAGTTACTTGTACAGCTCGTCCATCCCACCA
CCAAGCCCGGCGAACTTGGCAACTGCGTGTTCGCGTTGTACTACGAACATTTCATTGTCACTTTCCTCTA
ACCTTTCCAGGCGGTGATCAACGGCATGGATACCGGGCATCTTGATGTTCCCGACGGTCTTTTTTGACCT
GTAAGTTGTTACGAAAGAGCAAGACAGATGGCCACCACCATCAACTTTCAGTGCCATATGAGTGTATCCC
CTCAGACCACCATCTGCTGGATACATCATCTCTGTATTAGGCTCCCAACCCTTGGTCTTCTTCTGCATCA
CGGGACCATTGGAGGGAAAGTTTACCCCTCTGACTTGGACGTGGTAAACGAGACAGCCATCCTCAAGGCT
GGTGTCCTGCATGACGGTGACGACTCCACCATCTTCGTATCTCGTAACTCTTTCCCAAGTAAAACCCTCA
GGAAAGGACTGTTTAAAGAAATCAGGAATGCCTTTCGGGTACTTGATAAAAGTACGGCTGCCATACATGA
ACGACGTGGCAAGAATGTCAAAGGCAAATGGCAGGGGTCCTCCCTCGATGACTTTGATCCTCATGGTTTG
AGTTCCCATGTACGGATTGCCTTCTCCTTCACCTGTGCATTTGAATTGGTGGCCGTTGACCGAACCTTCC
ATGACCACCTTCATACGCATATTTTCCTTGATCAGCTCTTCGCCCTTAGACACCATGGTGGCGGCACCGG
TATAACTTCGTATAATGTATGCTATACGAAGTTATACGCGTGCGACTTTGCGTGTTGTCTTACTATTGCT
GGCAGGAGGTCAGGGTACCGAATTCCGCTACAGGGCGCGTGGGGATACCCCCTAGAGCCCCAGCTGGTTC
TTTCCGCCTCAGAAGCCATAGAGCCCACCGCATCCCCAGCATGCCTGCTATTGTCTTCCCAATCCTCCCC
CTTGCTGTCCTGCCCCACCCCACCCCCCAGAATAGAATGACACCTACTCAGACAATGCGATGCAATTTCC
TCATTTTATTAGGAAAGGACAGTGGGAGTGGCACCTTCCAGGGTCAAGGAAGGCACGGGGGAGGGGCAAA
CAACAGATGGCTGGCAACTAGAAGGCACAGTCACTCTTCCATCACGCCGATCTGCCAGGCCAGAACCTGG
GCGACTAGCTCGCAGGCTTGGCGGCCATCGAGATCGACGTAGTACGGCGTTCGGTGATGGCAAACGATCA
ATCCCCACAGTCGCTCGCCGCGCAAAATCGAGATCGACATCGTGCCGTGCATGCCTATGTTGCGCATGAA
CTCCAGATGGTTGGGCGAGACGCTGCGCAGGATGGCGAAGCTAAGATCAATCGGCCGCCCGGTGACCGGA
TTGAGGTCTGGGGTGACCGGCACCGGCCGATAATTGATATCGGGAATGATCCGTACCGGGTTGATGGTAT
AGAGCCGACGGGCCTGCGCCGGGATGAATGAGGCAGGATAGTGCAGGCCTAGTTTTGACTCGACCTCGGC
GCACCGATCCTCTGCGATCACGGACCCGCTGAAGTCGGAGGCGAAGCGATAGATCATCACCCGATCGAAG
CCGGTAATCTTCCGCACCTCTTGCGCCGCGGCGGCGCAGGCGCTTTCCAAGGTTTCGGCGGCCTGCAGGC
GGCGGATGGCGCTGTTGGTGCGGCGGAAGAACGCCTGCGGCTCGGCGACGTCCCGCTGGGGAGGCTCGAG
CTCGAGGAAGATGAGCTGATCATGGCGATGCCAGGAGCCGATGAAGCCTGCGTCCTTTCGCATCGTGAAG
CCGACAGTGATCGGTGCTCCGACGGCCGCCCCGGGCTCGGCCAAGGCGATCGTCAGACGGTTGTGCGTCT
CCGAGTCGAAGACATCGGCCGCAGAGCGGCCGATCAGGGCGCCGATCGCCAGTCCGGTGAGTTCGGGAAG
GTTGTCGCTGCCGGCAACGATCGTCATGTCGGCGGCGAGGGCGAGCAGCAGTCCATGCGGTTGGATGGCA
CCGGGGATATGGATCGGCTCATCGTCGCAGGTCAAGAGGTCAGGCTGCCTGGCGACGGATCCTTCCGCCA
TGGTGGCGGCACCGGTATAACTTCGTATAATGTATGCTATACGAAGTTATCGAAGTTCCTATACTTTCTA
GAGAATAGGAACTTCACGCGTGCCGACCTTGATGTTTCCAGTGCGATTGAGGACCTTCAGTGCGGTACCG
AATTCCGCTACAGGGCGCGTGGGGATACCCCCTAGAGCCCCAGCTGGTTCTTTCCGCCTCAGAAGCCATA
GAGCCCACCGCATCCCCAGCATGCCTGCTATTGTCTTCCCAATCCTCCCCCTTGCTGTCCTGCCCCACCC
CACCCCCCAGAATAGAATGACACCTACTCAGACAATGCGATGCAATTTCCTCATTTTATTAGGAAAGGAC
AGTGGGAGTGGCACCTTCCAGGGTCAAGGAAGGCACGGGGGAGGGGCAAACAACAGATGGCTGGCAACTA
GAAGGCACAGTTACTTGTACAGCTCGTCCATGCCGAGAGTGATCCCGGCGGCGGTCACGAACTCCAGCAG
GACCATGTGATCGCGCTTCTCGTTGGGGTCTTTGCTCAGGGCGGACTGGGTGCTCAGGTAGTGGTTGTCG
GGCAGCAGCACGGGGCCGTCGCCGATGGGGGTGTTCTGCTGGTAGTGGTCGGCGAGCTGCACGCTGCCGT
CCTCGATGTTGTGGCGGATCTTGAAGTTCACCTTGATGCCGTTCTTCTGCTTGTCGGCCATGATATAGAC
GTTGTGGCTGTTGTAGTTGTACTCCAGCTTGTGCCCCAGGATGTTGCCGTCCTCCTTGAAGTCGATGCCC
TTCAGCTCGATGCGGTTCACCAGGGTGTCGCCCTCGAACTTCACCTCGGCGCGGGTCTTGTAGTTGCCGT
CGTCCTTGAAGAAGATGGTGCGCTCCTGGACGTAGCCTTCGGGCATGGCGGACTTGAAGAAGTCGTGCTG
CTTCATGTGGTCGGGGTAGCGGCTGAAGCACTGCACGCCGTAGGTCAGGGTGGTCACGAGGGTGGGCCAG
GGCACGGGCAGCTTGCCGGTGGTGCAGATGAACTTCAGGGTCAGCTTGCCGTAGGTGGCATCGCCCTCGC
CCTCGCCGGACACGCTGAACTTGTGGCCGTTTACGTCGCCGTCCAGCTCGACCAGGATGGGCACCACCCC
GGTGAACAGCTCCTCGCCCTTGCTCACCATGGTGGCGGCACCGGTATAACTTCGTATAAAGTATCCTATA
CGAAGTTATACGCGTGCGCTTGGATTCTGCGTTTGTTTCCGTCTACGAACTCCCAGCGGTACCGAATTCC
GCTACAGGGCGCGTGGGGATACCCCCTAGAGCCCCAGCTGGTTCTTTCCGCCTCAGAAGCCATAGAGCCC
ACCGCATCCCCAGCATGCCTGCTATTGTCTTCCCAATCCTCCCCCTTGCTGTCCTGCCCCACCCCACCCC
CCAGAATAGAATGACACCTACTCAGACAATGCGATGCAATTTCCTCATTTTATTAGGAAAGGACAGTGGG
AGTGGCACCTTCCAGGGTCAAGGAAGGCACGGGGGAGGGGCAAACAACAGATGGCTGGCAACTAGAAGGC
ACAGTCAGAAGAACTCGTCAAGAAGGCGATAGAAGGCGATGCGCTGCGAATCGGGAGCGGCGATACCGTA
AAGCACGAGGAAGCGGTCAGCCCATTCGCCGCCAAGCTCTTCAGCAATATCACGGGTAGCCAACGCTATG
TCCTGATAGCGGTCCGCCACACCCAGCCGGCCACAGTCGATGAATCCAGAAAAGCGGCCATTTTCCACCA
TGATATTCGGCAAGCAGGCATCGCCATGGGTCACGACGAGATCCTCGCCGTCGGGCATGCGCGCCTTGAG
CCTGGCGAACAGTTCGGCTGGCGCGAGCCCCTGATGCTCTTCGTCCAGATCATCCTGATCGACAAGACCG
GCTTCCATCCGAGTACGTGCTCGCTCGATGCGATGTTTCGCTTGGTGGTCGAATGGGCAGGTAGCCGGAT
CAAGCGTATGCAGCCGCCGCATTGCATCAGCCATGATGGATACTTTCTCGGCAGGAGCAAGGTGAGATGA
CAGGAGATCCTGCCCCGGCACTTCGCCCAATAGCAGCCAGTCCCTTCCCGCTTCAGTGACAACGTCGAGC
ACAGCTGCGCAAGGAACGCCCGTCGTGGCCAGCCACGATAGCCGCGCTGCCTCGTCCTGCAGTTCATTCA
GGGCACCGGACAGGTCGGTCTTGACAAAAAGAACCGGGCGCCCCTGCGCTGACAGCCGGAACACGGCGGC
ATCAGAGCAGCCGATTGTCTGTTGTGCCCAGTCATAGCCGAATAGCCTCTCCACCCAAGCGGCCGGAGAA
CCTGCGTGCAATCCATCTTGTTCAATCATGCGAAACGATCCTCATCCTGTCTCTTGATCAGATCAAATCC
GATAACTTCGTATAAAGTATCCTATACGAAGTTATCGAAGTTCCTATACTTTCTAGAGAATAGGAACTTC
ACGCGTGCGAGACGAGACGAGACAGCCTGAGAATGGATGCGAGTAATGGGCGCGCCTTCGCTCGAATTAA
TCAATTCTTTGCCAAAATGATGAGACAGCACAATAACCAGCACGTTGCCCAGGAGCTGTAGGAAAAAGAA
GAAGGCATGAACATGGTTAGCAGAGGCTCTAGAGCCGCCGGTCACACGCCAGAAGCCGAACCCCGCCCTG
CCCCGTCCCCCCCGAAGGCAGCCGTCCCCCCGCGGACAGCCCCGAGGCTGGAGAGGGAGAAGGGGACGGC
GGCGCGGCGACGCACGAAGGCCCTCCCCGCCCATTTCCTTCCTGCCGGCGCCGCACCGCTTCGCCCCGCG
CCCGCTAGAGGGGGTGCGGCGGCGCCTCCCAGATTTCGGCTCCGCACAGATTTGGGACAAAGGAAGTCCC
TGCGCCCTCTCGCACGATTACCATAAAAGGCAATGGCTGCGGCTCGCCGCGCCTCGACAGCCGCCGGCGC
TCCGGGGGCCGCCGCGCCCCYCCCCCGAGCCCYCCCCGGCCCGRGGCGGCCCCGCCCCGCCCGGCACCCC
CACCTGCCGCCACCCCCCGCCCGGCACGGCGAGCCCCGCGCCACGCCCCGTACGGAGCCCCGCACCCGAA
GCCGGGCCGTGCTCAGCAACTCGGGGAGGGGGGTGCAGGGGGGGTTGCAGCCCGACCGACGCGCCCACAC
CCCCTGCTCACCCCCCCACGCACACACCCCGCACGCAGCCTTTGTTCCCCTCGCAGCCCCCCCCGCACCG
CGGGGCACCGCCCCCGGCCGCGCTCCCCTCGCGCACACTGCGGAGCGCACAAAGCCCCGCGCCGCGCCCG
CAGCGCTCACAGCCGCCGGGCAGCGCGGAGCCGCACGCGGCGCTCCCCACGCACACACACACGCACGCAC
CCCCCGAGCCGCTCCCCCCGCACAAAGGGCCCTCCCGGAGCCCCTCAAGGCTTTCACGCAGCCACAGAAA
AGAAACAAGCCGTCATTAAACCAAGCGCTAATTACAGCCCGGAGGAGAAGGGCCGTCCCGCCCGCTCACC
TGTGGGAGTAACGCGGTCAGTCAGAGCCGGGGCGGGCGGCGCGAGGCGGCGGCGGAGCGGGGCACGGGGC
GAAGGCAGCGCGCAGCGACTCCCGCCCGCCGCGCGCTTCGCTTTTTATAGGGCCGCCGCCGCCGCCGCCT
CGCCATAAAAGGAAACTTTCGGAGCGCGCCGCTCTGATTGGCTGCCGCCGCMCCYCYCCSCCYCSCCCCS
CCCCSCCCCCCSCCCCSCCCCCCCCCCCCYGGCGCGCGCCCCCCCCCCCCCCCGCCCCCATCGCTGCACA
AAATAATTAAAAAATAAATAAATACAAAATTGGGGGTGGGGAGGGGGGGGAGATGGGGAGAGTGAAGCAG
AACGTGGGGCTCACCTCGACCATGGTAATAGCGATGACTAATACGTAGATGTACTGCCAAGTAGGAAAGT
CCCATAAGGTCATGTACTGGGCATAATGCCAGGCGGGCCATTTACCGTCATTGACGTCAATAGGGGGCGT
ACTTGGCATATGATACACTTGATGTACTGCCAAGTGGGCAGTTTACCGTAAATACTCCACCCATTGACGT
CAATGGAAAGTCCCTATTGGCGTTACTATGGGAACATACGTCATTATTGACGTCAATGGGCGGGGGTCGT
TGGGCGGTCAGCCAGGCGGGCCATTTACCGTAAGTTATGTAACGCGGAACTCCATATATGGGCTATGAAC
TAATGACCCCGTAATTGATTACTATTAATAACTAGTCAATAATCAATGTCGACCCAGGTGGCACTTTTCG
GGGAAATGTGCGCGGAACCCCTATTTGTTTATTTTTCTAAATACATTCAAATATGTATCCGCTCATGAGA
CAATAACCCTGATAAATGCTTCAATAATATTGAAAAAGGAAGAGTATGAGTATTCAACATTTCCGTGTCG
CCCTTATTCCCTTTTTTGCGGCATTTTGCCTTCCTGTTTTTGCTCACCCAGAAACGCTGGTGAAAGTAAA
AGATGCTGAA
